>Addgene plasmid #229586 | pAAV-CAG-AausFP1-P2A-FusionRed | addgene full sequence | sequence record 478892 | Addgene NGS Result
ATCTACGTAGCCATGCTCTAGGAAGAGTACCATTGACGTCAATAATGACGTATGTTCCCATAGTAACGCC
AATAGGGACTTTCCATTGACGTCAATGGGTGGAGTATTTACGGTAAACTGCCCACTTGGCAGTACATCAA
GTGTATCATATGCCAAGTACGCCCCCTATTGACGTCAATGACGGTAAATGGCCCGCCTGGCATTATGCCC
AGTACATGACCTTATGGGACTTTCCTACTTGGCAGTACATCTACGTATTAGTCATCGCTATTACCATGGT
CGAGGTGAGCCCCACGTTCTGCTTCACTCTCCCCATCTCCCCCCCCTCCCCACCCCCAATTTTGTATTTA
TTTATTTTTTAATTATTTTGTGCAGCGATGGGGGCGGGGGGGGGGGGGGGGGGGCCCCCGGGGGGGGGGG
GGGGGGGGGGGGGGGGGGGGGGGGGGGGGGCGAGGGGCGGGGCGGGGCGAGGCGGAGAGGTGCGGCGGCA
GCCAATCAGAGCGGCGCGCTCCGAAAGTTTCCTTTTATGGCGAGGCGGCGGCGGCGGCGGCCCTATAAAA
AGCGAAGCGCGCGGCGGGCGGGAGTCGCTGCGCGCTGCCTTCGCCCCGTGCCCCGCTCCGCCGCCGCCTC
GCGCCGCCCGCCCCGGCTCTGACTGACCGCGTTACTCCCACAGGTGAGCGGGCGGGACGGCCCTTCTCCT
CCGGGCTGTAATTAGCGCTTGGTTTAATGACGGCTTGTTTCTTTTCTGTGGCTGCGTGAAAGCCTTGAGG
GGCTCCGGGAGGGCCCTTTGTGCGGGGGGAGCGGCTCGGGGCTGTCCGCGGGGGGACGGCTGCCTTCGGG
GGGGACGGGGCAGGGCGGGGTTCGGCTTCTGGCGTGTGACCGGCGGCTCTAGAGCCTCTGCTAACCATGT
TCATGCCTTCTTCTTTTTCCTACAGCTCCTGGGCAACGTGCTGGTTATTGTGCTGTCTCATCATTTTGGC
AAAGAATTGGATCCGGTACCGCCACCATGAGTTACGGAGCACTTTTGTTCAGAGAAAAAATCCCCTATGT
TGTTGAGATGGAAGGTGATGTTGAGGGAATGAAGTTTTCAGTAAGAGGTAAAGGACATGGTGATGCTAAC
ACTGGTAAAATTGAAGCCAGTTTCATCTGCACAACTGGTGAACTACCAGTACCTTGGTCAAGCATTCTAA
CAACTGTCACATACGGTGCACAGTGTTTTGCAAAATATCCAAATGATATCAAAGACTACCCAAAAAGTGC
TATGCCAGAAGGTTACGTTCAAGAGCGAACAATCACTTTTGAAAACGACGGCGTTTATAAGACACGCGCT
GAAGTCACGTACGAGAAAGGATCAGTTTATAACCGAGTTACGTTGAACGGTTCAGGATTTAAAAAAGGCG
GTAACATCTTGGGCAAAAAATTGGAATTTAACTACAACCCTCATTGCATCTATGTTCTTCCAGATGTACA
AAATAATGGAATCAAATGCTACATCAACATTGTTCATGACGTAATTGGAGGAGGACAAATAATTGCTGCG
CACCAACAATTAAATACTCCTCTTGGCGGTGGACCAGTCGACATTCCACACTACCATCATATACAAGCGC
ACACAATACTTTCTAAAGATCCCAAAGAAACAAGAGATCATATGAACGTAGTAGAGGTGTTCAGAGCTAT
CGATTGCAAAACCGCATATGCACGACCGGTTCACGTGGGAAGTGGGGCTACAAACTTCTCACTGCTGAAA
CAGGCCGGGGATGTGGAGGAAAACCCAGGACCACACGTGACTAGTATGGTGAGCGAGCTGATTAAGGAGA
ACATGCCCATGAAGCTGTACATGGAGGGCACCGTGAACAACCACCACTTCAAGTGCACATCCGAGGGCGA
AGGCAAGCCCTACGAGGGCACCCAGACCATGAGAATCAAGGTCGTCGAGGGCGGCCCTCTCCCCTTCGCC
TTCGACATCCTGGCTACCAGCTTCATGTACGGCAGCAGAACCTTCATCAAGCACCCTCCGGGCATCCCCG
ACTTCTTTAAGCAGTCCTTCCCTGAGGGCTTCACATGGGAGAGAGTCACCACATACGAAGACGGGGGCGT
GCTGACCGCTACCCAGGACACCAGCCTCCAGGACGGCTGCCTCATCTACAACGTCAAGGTTAGAGGGGTG
AACTTCCCAGCCAACGGCCCTGTGATGCAGAAGAAAACACTCGGCTGGGAGGCCTCCACCGAGACGATGT
ACCCTGCTGACGGAGGACTGGAAGGCGCATGTGACATGGCTCTGAAGCTCGTGGGAGGAGGACACCTGAT
CTGCAACCTTGAGACAACATACAGATCCAAGAAACCCGCTACGAACCTCAAGATGCCCGGCGTCTACAAC
GTGGACCACAGACTGGAAAGAATCAAGGAGGCCGACGATGAGACATACGTCGAGCAGCACGAGGTGGCTG
TGGCCAGATACTCTACTGGTGGCGCTGGTGATGGAGGTAAATAAGAATTCGATATCAAGCTTATCGATAA
TCAACCTCTGGATTACAAAATTTGTGAAAGATTGACTGGTATTCTTAACTATGTTGCTCCTTTTACGCTA
TGTGGATACGCTGCTTTAATGCCTTTGTATCATGCTATTGCTTCCCGTATGGCTTTCATTTTCTCCTCCT
TGTATAAATCCTGGTTGCTGTCTCTTTATGAGGAGTTGTGGCCCGTTGTCAGGCAACGTGGCGTGGTGTG
CACTGTGTTTGCTGACGCAACCCCCACTGGTTGGGGCATTGCCACCACCTGTCAGCTCCTTTCCGGGACT
TTCGCTTTCCCCCTCCCTATTGCCACGGCGGAACTCATCGCCGCCTGCCTTGCCCGCTGCTGGACAGGGG
CTCGGCTGTTGGGCACTGACAATTCCGTGGTGTTGTCGGGGAAATCATCGTCCTTTCCTTGGCTGCTCGC
CTGTGTTGCCACCTGGATTCTGCGCGGGACGTCCTTCTGCTACGTCCCTTCGGCCCTCAATCCAGCGGAC
CTTCCTTCCCGCGGCCTGCTGCCGGCTCTGCGGCCTCTTCCGCGTCTTCGCCTTCGCCCTCAGACGAGTC
GGATCTCCCTTTGGGCCGCCTCCCCGCATCGATACCGTCGACCCGGGCGGCCGCTTCGAGCAGACATGAT
AAGATACATTGATGAGTTTGGACAAACCACAACTAGAATGCAGTGAAAAAAATGCTTTATTTGTGAAATT
TGTGATGCTATTGCTTTATTTGTAACCATTATAAGCTGCAATAAACAAGTTAACAACAACAATTGCATTC
ATTTTATGTTTCAGGTTCAGGGGGAGATGTGGGAGGTTTTTTAAAGCAAGTAAAACCTCTACAAATGTGG
TAAAATCGATAAGGATCTTCCTAGAGCATGGCTACGTAGATAAGTAGCATGGCGGGTTAATCATTAACTA
CAAGGAACCCCTAGTGATGGAGTTGGCCACTCCCTCTCTGCGCGCTCGCTCGCTCACTGACTCGCTGCGC
TCGGTCGTTCGGCTGCGGCGAGCGGTATCAGCTCACTCAAAGGCGGTAATACGGTTATCCACAGAATCAG
GGGATAACGCAGGAAAGAACATGTGAGCAAAAGGCCAGCAAAAGGCCAGGAACCGTAAAAAGGCCGCGTT
GCTGGCGTTTTTCCATAGGCTCCGCCCCCCTGACGAGCATCACAAAAATCGACGCTCAAGTCAGAGGTGG
CGAAACCCGACAGGACTATAAAGATACCAGGCGTTTCCCCCTGGAAGCTCCCTCGTGCGCTCTCCTGTTC
CGACCCTGCCGCTTACCGGATACCTGTCCGCCTTTCTCCCTTCGGGAAGCGTGGCGCTTTCTCATAGCTC
ACGCTGTAGGTATCTCAGTTCGGTGTAGGTCGTTCGCTCCAAGCTGGGCTGTGTGCACGAACCCCCCGTT
CAGCCCGACCGCTGCGCCTTATCCGGTAACTATCGTCTTGAGTCCAACCCGGTAAGACACGACTTATCGC
CACTGGCAGCAGCCACTGGTAACAGGATTAGCAGAGCGAGGTATGTAGGCGGTGCTACAGAGTTCTTGAA
GTGGTGGCCTAACTACGGCTACACTAGAAGAACAGTATTTGGTATCTGCGCTCTGCTGAAGCCAGTTACC
TTCGGAAAAAGAGTTGGTAGCTCTTGATCCGGCAAACAAACCACCGCTGGTAGCGGTGGTTTTTTTGTTT
GCAAGCAGCAGATTACGCGCAGAAAAAAAGGATCTCAAGAAGATCCTTTGATCTTTTCTACGGGGTCTGA
CGCTCAGTGGAACGAAAACTCACGTTAAGGGATTTTGGTCATGAGATTATCAAAAAGGATCTTCACCTAG
ATCCTTTTAAATTAAAAATGAAGTTTTAAATCAATCTAAAGTATATATGAGTAAACTTGGTCTGACAGTT
ACCAATGCTTAATCAGTGAGGCACCTATCTCAGCGATCTGTCTATTTCGTTCATCCATAGTTGCCTGACT
CCCCGTCGTGTAGATAACTACGATACGGGAGGGCTTACCATCTGGCCCCAGTGCTGCAATGATACCGCGA
GACCCACGCTCACCGGCTCCAGATTTATCAGCAATAAACCAGCCAGCCGGAAGGGCCGAGCGCAGAAGTG
GTCCTGCAACTTTATCCGCCTCCATCCAGTCTATTAATTGTTGCCGGGAAGCTAGAGTAAGTAGTTCGCC
AGTTAATAGTTTGCGCAACGTTGTTGCCATTGCTACAGGCATCGTGGTGTCACGCTCGTCGTTTGGTATG
GCTTCATTCAGCTCCGGTTCCCAACGATCAAGGCGAGTTACATGATCCCCCATGTTGTGCAAAAAAGCGG
TTAGCTCCTTCGGTCCTCCGATCGTTGTCAGAAGTAAGTTGGCCGCAGTGTTATCACTCATGGTTATGGC
AGCACTGCATAATTCTCTTACTGTCATGCCATCCGTAAGATGCTTTTCTGTGACTGGTGAGTACTCAACC
AAGTCATTCTGAGAATAGTGTATGCGGCGACCGAGTTGCTCTTGCCCGGCGTCAATACGGGATAATACCG
CGCCACATAGCAGAACTTTAAAAGTGCTCATCATTGGAAAACGTTCTTCGGGGCGAAAACTCTCAAGGAT
CTTACCGCTGTTGAGATCCAGTTCGATGTAACCCACTCGTGCACCCAACTGATCTTCAGCATCTTTTACT
TTCACCAGCGTTTCTGGGTGAGCAAAAACAGGAAGGCAAAATGCCGCAAAAAAGGGAATAAGGGCGACAC
GGAAATGTTGAATACTCATACTCTTCCTTTTTCAATATTATTGAAGCATTTATCAGGGTTATTGTCTCAT
GAGCGGATACATATTTGAATGTATTTAGAAAAATAAACAAATAGGGGTTCCGCGCACATTTCCCCGAAAA
GTGCCACCTAAATTGTAAGCGTTAATATTTTGTTAAAATTCGCGTTAAATTTTTGTTAAATCAGCTCATT
TTTTAACCAATAGGCCGAAATCGGCAAAATCCCTTATAAATCAAAAGAATAGACCGAGATAGGGT
[37 nt withheld, positions 5526-5562]
AAAGAACGTGGACTCCAACGTCAAAGG
[49 nt withheld, positions 5590-5638]
T
[91 nt withheld, positions 5640-5730]
G
[124 nt withheld, positions 5732-5855]
CCCATTCGCCATTCAGGCTGCGCAACTGTTGGGAAGGGCGATCGGTGCGGGCCTCTTCGCTATTACGCCA
GCTGCGCGCTCGCTCGCTCACTGAGGCCGCCCGGGCAAAGCCCGGGCGTCGGGCGACCTTTGGTCGCCCG
GCCTCAGTGAGCGAGCGAGCGCGCAGAGAGGGAGTGGCCAACTCCATCACTAGGGGTTCCTTGTAGTTAA
TGATTAACCCGCCATGCTACTT
Features (pLannotate 1.2.2; 19 found; start..end, strand, type, name):
     30..278     +  enhancer       CMV enhancer (fragment): human cytomegalovirus immediate early enhancer
    280..401     +  promoter       chicken β-actin promoter (fragment): contains a 21-bp deletion relative to the standard chicken β-actin promoter
    424..580     +  promoter       chicken β-actin promoter (fragment): contains a 21-bp deletion relative to the standard chicken β-actin promoter
    581..716     +  intron         hybrid intron (fragment): hybrid between chicken β-actin (CBA) and minute virus of mice (MMV) introns (Gray et al., 2011)
    805..935     +  intron         chimeric intron (fragment): chimera between introns from chicken β-actin and rabbit β-globin
    933..995     +  CDS            HBB (fragment): HBB_LEPEU - Experimental evidence at protein level: Swiss-Prot protein existence level 1. Involved in oxygen transport from the lung to the various peripheral tissues. From Lepus europaeus (European hare).
   1007..1702    +  CDS            AausFP1: AausFP1 is a basic (constitutively fluorescent) green fluorescent protein published in 2019, derived from Aequorea australis. It has low acid sensitivity.
   1796..2491    +  CDS            FusionRed: FusionRed is a basic (constitutively fluorescent) red fluorescent protein published in 2012, derived from Entacmaea quadricolor. It has low acid sensitivity.
   2495..2519    +  misc_feature   MCS (fragment): pBluescript multiple cloning site
   2519..3107    +  misc_feature   WPRE: woodchuck hepatitis virus posttranscriptional regulatory element
   3150..3271    -  polyA_signal   SV40 poly(A) signal: SV40 polyadenylation signal
   3294..3362    -  CDS            large T antigen (fragment): large T antigen from SV40 (simian virus 40)
   3433..3490    +  repeat_region  AAV2 ITR (fragment): inverted terminal repeat of adeno-associated virus serotype 2 inverted
   3650..4238    -  rep_origin     ori: high-copy-number ColE1/pMB1/pBR322/pUC origin of replication
   4409..5269    -  CDS            AmpR: β-lactamase; bla; confers resistance to ampicillin, carbenicillin, and related antibiotics
   5270..5374    -  promoter       AmpR promoter: bla
   5427..5855    -  rep_origin     f1 ori (sequence partly withheld): f1 bacteriophage origin of replication; arrow indicates direction of (+) strand synthesis
   5860..5929    -  CDS            lacZα (fragment): LacZα fragment of β-galactosidase; lacZ fragment
   5924..6056    -  repeat_region  AAV2 ITR (fragment): inverted terminal repeat of adeno-associated virus serotype 2 inverted
