[The description below was written by a language model from this plasmid's Addgene catalogue record and pLannotate feature annotations shown in this document.]
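Description:
pAAV-CAG-AausFP1-P2A-FusionRed is an AAV transfer plasmid that also serves as a mammalian expression vector, built on a pAAV backbone. It is maintained in bacteria through a high-copy ColE1/pUC-type origin and selected with ampicillin via the β-lactamase gene and its native promoter. An f1 phage origin and a small lacZα remnant are also present in the backbone. AAV2 inverted terminal repeats flank the expression cassette; both are annotated only as fragments in the sequenced record, which is common for these repeat-rich, hard-to-sequence elements. The ITRs are the cis signals needed for replication and packaging of the intervening DNA into recombinant AAV particles when rep, cap and helper functions are supplied in trans.

The payload is a bicistronic two-colour reporter driven by the CAG promoter, annotated here as the CMV immediate-early enhancer, chicken β-actin promoter segments and a chimeric β-actin/β-globin intron, which together give strong, broadly active expression. The first open reading frame encodes AausFP1, a green fluorescent protein derived from Aequorea australis, followed by FusionRed, a red fluorescent protein derived from Entacmaea quadricolor. The P2A peptide named in the construct title is not separately annotated but would lie in the gap between the two coding sequences. It causes ribosomal skipping, so both proteins are made as separate polypeptides from one transcript in roughly equal amounts. A WPRE downstream enhances transcript stability and expression, and an SV40 polyadenylation signal terminates the message.

The stated purpose is co-expression of AausFP1 and FusionRed in mammalian cells. This design lets the red signal act as an internal expression reference for the green protein, consistent with the associated work comparing green fluorescent proteins, although the record does not spell out this use.
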