Addgene plasmid #229586: pAAV-CAG-AausFP1-P2A-FusionRed
Purpose: Expresses AausFP1 and FusionRed in mammalian cells
Depositing lab: Kiryl Piatkevich. Depositing organization: Westlake University. Publication: Bright and stable monomeric green fluorescent protein derived from StayGold. Zhang H, Lesnov GD, Subach OM, Zhang W, Kuzmicheva TP, Vlaskina AV, Samygina VR, Chen L, Ye X, Nikolaeva AY, Gabdulkhakov A, Papadaki S, Qin W, Borshchevskiy V, Perfilov MM, Gavrikov AS, Drobizhev M, Mishin AS, Piatkevich KD, Subach FV. Nat Methods. 2024 Apr;21(4):657-665. doi: 10.1038/s41592-024-02203-y. Epub 2024 Feb 26. PubMed 38409224.
Backbone
  Vector backbone: pAAV
  Vector type: Mammalian Expression, AAV
Growth in bacteria
  Bacterial resistance: Ampicillin, 100 μg/mL
  Growth temperature: 37°C
  Growth strain: NEB Stable
  Copy number: High Copy
Gene/Insert
  Gene/Insert name: AausFP1
  Species: Synthetic
  Cloning method: Ligation Independent Cloning
Terms and licenses: Academic/Nonprofit Terms; Industry Terms: Not Available to Industry
How to cite: pAAV-CAG-AausFP1-P2A-FusionRed was a gift from Kiryl Piatkevich (Addgene plasmid # 229586 ; http://n2t.net/addgene:229586 ; RRID:Addgene_229586)
